>Addgene plasmid #126109 | pBbA19c-RFP | addgene full sequence | sequence record 247003 | Addgene NGS Result
GACGTCTTTACGGCTAGCTCAGTCCTAGGTACTATGCTAGCAGGTTTAATCGAATTCAAAAGATCTTTTA
AGAAGGAGATATACATATGGCGAGTAGCGAAGACGTTATCAAAGAGTTCATGCGTTTCAAAGTTCGTATG
GAAGGTTCCGTTAACGGTCACGAGTTCGAAATCGAAGGTGAAGGTGAAGGTCGTCCGTACGAAGGTACCC
AGACCGCTAAACTGAAAGTTACCAAAGGTGGTCCGCTGCCGTTCGCTTGGGACATCCTGTCCCCGCAGTT
CCAGTACGGTTCCAAAGCTTACGTTAAACACCCGGCTGACATCCCGGACTACCTGAAACTGTCCTTCCCG
GAAGGTTTCAAATGGGAACGTGTTATGAACTTCGAAGACGGTGGTGTTGTTACCGTTACCCAGGACTCCT
CCCTGCAAGACGGTGAGTTCATCTACAAAGTTAAACTGCGTGGTACCAACTTCCCGTCCGACGGTCCGGT
TATGCAGAAAAAAACCATGGGTTGGGAAGCTTCCACCGAACGTATGTACCCGGAAGACGGTGCTCTGAAA
GGTGAAATCAAAATGCGTCTGAAACTGAAAGACGGTGGTCACTACGACGCTGAAGTTAAAACCACCTACA
TGGCTAAAAAACCGGTTCAGCTGCCGGGTGCTTACAAAACCGACATCAAACTGGACATCACCTCCCACAA
CGAAGACTACACCATCGTTGAACAGTACGAACGTGCTGAAGGTCGTCACTCCACCGGTGCTTAAGGATCC
AAACTCGAGTAAGGATCTCCAGGCATCAAATAAAACGAAAGGCTCAGTCGAAAGACTGGGCCTTTCGTTT
TATCTGTTGTTTGTCGGTGAACGCTCTCTACTAGAGTCACACTGGCTCACCTTCGGGTGGGCCTTTCTGC
GTTTATACCTAGGGATATATTCCGCTTCCTCGCTCACTGACTCGCTACGCTCGGTCGTTCGACTGCGGCG
AGCGGAAATGGCTTACGAACGGGGCGGAGATTTCCTGGAAGATGCCAGGAAGATACTTAACAGGGAAGTG
AGAGGGCCGCGGCAAAGCCGTTTTTCCATAGGCTCCGCCCCCCTGACAAGCATCACGAAATCTGACGCTC
AAATCAGTGGTGGCGAAACCCGACAGGACTATAAAGATACCAGGCGTTTCCCCCTGGCGGCTCCCTCGTG
CGCTCTCCTGTTCCTGCCTTTCGGTTTACCGGTGTCATTCCGCTGTTATGGCCGCGTTTGTCTCATTCCA
CGCCTGACACTCAGTTCCGGGTAGGCAGTTCGCTCCAAGCTGGACTGTATGCACGAACCCCCCGTTCAGT
CCGACCGCTGCGCCTTATCCGGTAACTATCGTCTTGAGTCCAACCCGGAAAGACATGCAAAAGCACCACT
GGCAGCAGCCACTGGTAATTGATTTAGAGGAGTTAGTCTTGAAGTCATGCGCCGGTTAAGGCTAAACTGA
AAGGACAAGTTTTGGTGACTGCGCTCCTCCAAGCCAGTTACCTCGGTTCAAAGAGTTGGTAGCTCAGAGA
ACCTTCGAAAAACCGCCCTGCAAGGCGGTTTTTTCGTTTTCAGAGCAAGAGATTACGCGCAGACCAAAAC
GATCTCAAGAAGATCATCTTATTAATCAGATAAAATATTTCTAGATTTCAGTGCAATTTATCTCTTCAAA
TGTAGCACCTGAAGTCAGCCCCATACGATATAAGTTGTTACTAGTGCTTGGATTCTCACCAATAAAAAAC
GCCCGGCGGCAACCGAGCGTTCTGAACAAATCCAGATGGAGTTCTGAGGTCATTACTGGATCTATCAACA
GGAGTCCAAGCGAGCTCGATATCAAATTACGCCCCGCCCTGCCACTCATCGCAGTACTGTTGTAATTCAT
TAAGCATTCTGCCGACATGGAAGCCATCACAAACGGCATGATGAACCTGAATCGCCAGCGGCATCAGCAC
CTTGTCGCCTTGCGTATAATATTTGCCCATGGTGAAAACGGGGGCGAAGAAGTTGTCCATATTGGCCACG
TTTAAATCAAAACTGGTGAAACTCACCCAGGGATTGGCTGAGACGAAAAACATATTCTCAATAAACCCTT
TAGGGAAATAGGCCAGGTTTTCACCGTAACACGCCACATCTTGCGAATATATGTGTAGAAACTGCCGGAA
ATCGTCGTGGTATTCACTCCAGAGCGATGAAAACGTTTCAGTTTGCTCATGGAAAACGGTGTAACAAGGG
TGAACACTATCCCATATCACCAGCTCACCGTCTTTCATTGCCATACGAAATTCCGGATGAGCATTCATCA
GGCGGGCAAGAATGTGAATAAAGGCCGGATAAAACTTGTGCTTATTTTTCTTTACGGTCTTTAAAAAGGC
CGTAATATCCAGCTGAACGGTCTGGTTATAGGTACATTGAGCAACTGACTGAAATGCCTCAAAATGTTCT
TTACGATGCCATTGGGATATATCAACGGTGGTATATCCAGTGATTTTTTTCTCCATTTTAGCTTCCTTAG
CTCCTGAAAATCTCGATAACTCAAAAAATACGCCCGGTAGTGATCTTATTTCATTATGGTGAAAGTTGGA
ACCTCTTACGTGCCGATCAACGTCTCATTTTCGCCAGATATC
Features (pLannotate 1.2.2; 9 found; start..end, strand, type, name):
     13..31      +  promoter       J23119(SpeI) promoter (fragment): bacterial promoter (Registry of Standard Biological Parts BBa J23119) modified to end with an SpeI site
     87..764     +  CDS            mRFP1: monomeric derivative of DsRed (Campbell et al., 2002)
    797..868     +  terminator     rrnB T1 terminator: transcription terminator T1 from the E. coli rrnB gene
    884..911     +  terminator     T7Te terminator: phage T7 early transcription terminator
    930..985     -  rep_origin     RSF ori (fragment): Plasmids containing the RSF 1030 origin of replication can be propagated in E. coli cells that contain additional plasmids with compatible origins.
   1073..1618    -  rep_origin     p15A ori: Plasmids containing the medium-copy-number p15A origin of replication can be propagated in E. coli cells that contain a second plasmid with the ColE1 origin.
   1732..1826    -  terminator     lambda t0 terminator: transcription terminator from phage lambda
   1850..2506    -  CDS            cat: CAT_ECOLX - Experimental evidence at protein level: Swiss-Prot protein existence level 1. This enzyme is an effector of chloramphenicol resistance in bacteria. From Escherichia coli. This protein is used as a marker in many commonly used cloning vectors, such as pACYC184.
   2507..2609    -  promoter       cat promoter: promoter of the E. coli cat gene encoding chloramphenicol acetyltransferase
