[The description below was written by a language model from this plasmid's Addgene catalogue record and pLannotate feature annotations shown in this document.]
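Description:
pBbA19c-RFP is a small bacterial expression plasmid built on the pBb (BglBrick-compatible) vector family, intended for constitutive protein expression in Escherichia coli and for synthetic-biology work comparing expression vector configurations. It is maintained under chloramphenicol selection. Resistance comes from a chloramphenicol acetyltransferase (cat) gene driven by its native cat promoter and followed by the phage lambda t0 terminator. Replication relies on a p15A origin, which is compatible with ColE1-type plasmids in the same cell. The annotation describes p15A as medium copy, whereas the catalogue entry lists the plasmid as high copy, so the two sources differ on this point. A short fragment annotated as RSF origin sits next to p15A and is probably only a partial sequence match rather than a second functional origin.

The payload is a synthetic 678 bp RFP coding sequence, identified in the feature table as mRFP1, the monomeric derivative of DsRed. The catalogue names the promoter as J23105, a member of the Anderson constitutive promoter series. The automated annotation flags only a partial match to the related J23119 promoter at that position, which is plausible given how similar these promoters are. Downstream, transcription is stopped by tandem rrnB T1 and T7Te terminators, insulating the reporter cassette from the origin and marker. In BglBrick vectors the reporter typically serves as a placeholder that can be swapped for a gene of interest, and its red fluorescence gives a readout of promoter and copy-number strength. The sequencing result revealed a single-base insertion after the cat promoter, which the depositor reports does not affect function. The full sequence is 2,632 nt, somewhat shorter than the sum of the listed backbone and insert sizes.
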