Addgene plasmid #126109: pBbA19c-RFP
Purpose: Constitutive expression vector for Escherichia coli. BglBrick compatible.
Depositing lab: Nigel Scrutton. Depositing organization: University of Manchester. Publication: SelProm: A Queryable and Predictive Expression Vector Selection Tool for Escherichia coli. Jervis AJ, Carbonell P, Taylor S, Sung R, Dunstan MS, Robinson CJ, Breitling R, Takano E, Scrutton NS. ACS Synth Biol. 2019 Mar 18. doi: 10.1021/acssynbio.8b00399. PubMed 30870592.
Backbone
  Vector backbone: pBb
  Backbone size w/o insert (bp): 2168
  Vector type: Bacterial Expression, Synthetic Biology
Growth in bacteria
  Bacterial resistance: Chloramphenicol, 25 μg/mL
  Growth temperature: 37°C
  Growth strain: DH5alpha
  Copy number: High Copy
Gene/Insert
  Gene/Insert name: RFP
  Species: Synthetic
  Insert size (bp): 678
  Promoter: J23105
  Cloning method: Unknown
  Sequencing primers: 5′ GGTAGTGATCTTATTTCATTATGGTG
Terms and licenses: Academic/Nonprofit Terms; Industry Terms: Not Available to Industry
Depositor comments: Cloning method was In-Fusion. Please note that a 1bp insertion following the CAT promoter was identified by Addgene's NGS result. The depositor noted that this discrepancy does NOT affect plasmid function.
How to cite: pBbA19c-RFP was a gift from Nigel Scrutton (Addgene plasmid # 126109 ; http://n2t.net/addgene:126109 ; RRID:Addgene_126109)
